Addgene plasmid #194037: RcSxph Q787A
Purpose: Protein expression and characterizatio
Depositing lab: Dan Minor. Depositing organization: University of California, San Francisco (UCSF). Publication: Definition of a saxitoxin (STX) binding code enables discovery and characterization of the anuran saxiphilin family. Chen Z, Zakrzewska S, Hajare HS, Alvarez-Buylla A, Abderemane-Ali F, Bogan M, Ramirez D, O'Connell LA, Du Bois J, Minor DL Jr. Proc Natl Acad Sci U S A. 2022 Nov;119(44):e2210114119. doi: 10.1073/pnas.2210114119. Epub 2022 Oct 24. PubMed 36279441.
Backbone
  Vector backbone: pFastBac1
  Backbone manufacturer: Invitrogen
  Vector type: Insect Expression
Growth in bacteria
  Bacterial resistance: Ampicillin, 100 μg/mL
  Growth temperature: 37°C
  Growth strain: DH5alpha
  Copy number: High Copy
Gene/Insert
  Gene/Insert name: Rana catesbeiana Saxiphilin
  Species: Rana catesbeiana
  Mutation: Q787A
  GenBank ID: U05246.1
  Promoter: Polyhedrin
  Tag / fusion protein: mEGFP, (C terminal on insert); His10 (C terminal on insert)
  Cloning method: Gibson Cloning
  Sequencing primers: 5′ Polyhedrin forward; 3′ GFP reverse
Terms and licenses: Academic/Nonprofit Terms; Industry Terms: Not Available to Industry
Depositor comments: Mutation numbering scheme is based on the predicted signal peptide (SP) cleavage site and does not include SP. Relative to U05246.1, RcSxph contains an additional M following signal peptide.
How to cite: RcSxph Q787A was a gift from Dan Minor (Addgene plasmid # 194037 ; http://n2t.net/addgene:194037 ; RRID:Addgene_194037)
