[The description below was written by a language model from this plasmid's Addgene catalogue record and pLannotate feature annotations shown in this document.]
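Description:
RcSxph Q787A is a baculovirus donor plasmid built on the pFastBac1 backbone for producing a point mutant of American bullfrog (Rana catesbeiana) saxiphilin in insect cells. It is maintained in E. coli as a high-copy plasmid through a ColE1/pUC-type origin and selected with ampicillin via the β-lactamase gene; an f1 origin is also present. As in other pFastBac vectors, the expression cassette and a gentamicin resistance gene (driven by the Pc integron promoter) lie between the Tn7L and Tn7R ends of a mini-Tn7 element. This arrangement allows the cassette to be transposed into a baculovirus shuttle genome (bacmid) in a suitable E. coli host, and the resulting recombinant bacmid is used to generate virus.

The payload is driven by the strong, very late polyhedrin promoter from Autographa californica nucleopolyhedrovirus and terminated by the SV40 polyadenylation signal. The open reading frame encodes saxiphilin, a soluble protein that binds the neurotoxin saxitoxin, carrying a Q787A substitution. It is fused at its C terminus to monomeric EGFP and then a His10 tag, which the automated annotation picks up only as a partial 6xHis feature. The depositor notes that residue numbering starts after the predicted signal peptide cleavage site and that the construct has an extra methionine following the signal peptide relative to the reference GenBank entry. The insert was assembled by Gibson cloning.

The stated purpose is protein expression and characterization. The GFP fusion provides a fluorescent readout of the expressed protein and the histidine tag a handle for metal-affinity purification. The associated publication concerns defining the residues that govern saxitoxin binding in anuran saxiphilins, which is consistent with an alanine substitution mutant like this one.
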