Features (pLannotate 1.2.2; 17 found; start..end, strand, type, name):
    156..247     +  promoter       polyhedrin promoter: polh from Autographa californica; promoter for the baculovirus polyhedrin gene
    290..2824    +  CDS            SAX_LITCT: Experimental evidence at protein level: Swiss-Prot protein existence level 1. Binds specifically to the neurotoxin saxitoxin. Its physiological role may be to transport or sequester an endogenous organic molecule other than Fe(3+). It may participate in a detoxification mechanism for neutralizing a microbial toxin. From Lithobates catesbeianus (American bullfrog) (Rana catesbeiana).
   2873..3586    +  CDS            mEGFP: mEGFP is a basic (constitutively fluorescent) green fluorescent protein published in 2002, derived from Aequorea victoria. It has moderate acid sensitivity.
   3599..3615    +  CDS            6xHis (fragment): 6xHis affinity tag
   3658..3741    +  CDS            large T antigen (fragment): large T antigen from SV40 (simian virus 40)
   3764..3898    +  polyA_signal   SV40 poly(A) signal: SV40 polyadenylation signal
   3927..4092    -  mobile_element Tn7L: mini-Tn7 element (left end of the Tn7 transposon) Tn7
   4255..4271    +  CDS            lacZα (fragment): LacZα fragment of β-galactosidase; lacZ fragment
   4276..4730    +  rep_origin     f1 ori (sequence partly withheld): f1 bacteriophage origin of replication; arrow indicates direction of (+) strand synthesis
   4756..4860    +  promoter       AmpR promoter: bla
   4861..5721    +  CDS            AmpR: β-lactamase; bla; confers resistance to ampicillin, carbenicillin, and related antibiotics
   5892..6480    +  rep_origin     ori: high-copy-number ColE1/pMB1/pBR322/pUC origin of replication
   6666..6717    -  misc_feature   bom (fragment): basis of mobility region from pBR322
   6785..7009    -  mobile_element Tn7R: mini-Tn7 element (right end of the Tn7 transposon) Tn7
   7076..7609    -  CDS            GmR: gentamycin acetyltransferase; aacC1; confers resistance to gentamycin
   7779..7807    -  promoter       Pc promoter: intI1 (promoter lies within the coding sequence); class 1 integron promoter
   7785..129     -  CDS            YPR2_ECOLX (fragment) (across the origin): Protein predicted: Swiss-Prot protein existence level 4. From Escherichia coli.
>Addgene plasmid #194037 | RcSxph Q787A | addgene full sequence | sequence record 394474 | Addgene NGS Result
GGAAGACCTCGGCCGTCGCGGCGCTTGCCGGTGGTGCTGACCCCGGATGAAGTGGTTCGCATCCTCGGTT
TTCTGGAAGGCGAGCATCGTTTGTTCGCCCAGGACTCTAGCTATAGTTCTAGTGGTTGGCTACGTATACT
CCGGAATATTAATAGATCATGGAGATAATTAAAATGATAACCATCTCGCAAATAAATAAGTATTTTACTG
TTTTCGTAACAGTTTTGTAATAAAAAAACCTATAAATATTCCGGATTATTCATACCGTCCCACCATCGGG
CGCGGATCCATGGCTCCTACCTTCCAGACCGCTCTGTTCTTCACCATCATCTCCCTGTCCTTCGCTATGG
CCCCGAACGCAAAGCAAGTCCGCTGGTGTGCTATCAGCGACCTGGAGCAGAAGAAATGCAACGATCTGGT
TGGTAGCTGCAACGTGCCGGACATCACCCTGGTGTGCGTTCTGCGTAGCAGCACCGAAGATTGCATGACC
GCGATCAAGGACGGTCAGGCGGATGCTATGTTCCTGGACAGCGGCGAGGTGTACGAAGCGAGCAAAGATC
CGTACAACCTGAAGCCGATCATCGCTGAACCGTACAGCAGCAACCGTGACCTGCAGAAGTGCCTGAAAGA
GCGTCAGCAGGCGCTGGCTAAGAAAATGATCGGTCACTACATCCCGCAGTGCGATGAGAAAGGCAACTAC
CAACCGCAGCAGTGCCACGGTAGCACCGGTCACTGCTGGTGCGTTAACGCGATGGGTGAAAAGATCAGCG
GTACCAACACCCCGCCGGGTCAGACCCGTGCTACCTGCGAGCGTCACGAACTGCCGAAGTGCCTGAAAGA
ACGTCAGGTGGCGCTGGGTGGCGACGAGAAAGTTCTGGGTCGTTTCGTGCCGCAGTGCGATGAAAAGGGC
AACTACGAGCCGCAGCAGTTCCACGGTAGCACCGGCTACTCCTGGTGTGTTAACGCGATCGGCGAGGAAA
TCGCTGGCACCAAAACCCCGCCGGGCAAGATCCCGGCTACCTGCCAGAAGCACGACCTGGTGACCACCTG
CCACTACGCGGTTGCTATGGTGAAGAAAAGCAGCGCGTTCCAGTTCAACCAGCTGAAGGGCAAACGTAGC
TGCCACAGCGGTGTTAGCAAAACCGACGGCTGGAAGGCGCTGGTGACCGTTCTGGTGGAAAAGAAACTGC
TGAGCTGGGATGGTCCGGCGAAAGAGAGCATCCAGCGTGCTATGAGCAAGTTCTTCAGCGTGAGCTGCAT
TCCGGGTGCTACCCAGACCAACCTGTGCAAGCAGTGCAAAGGCGAGGAAGGCAAGAACTGCAAAAACAGC
CACGACGAACCGTACTACGGTAACTACGGCGCGTTCCGTTGCCTGAAGGAAGACATGGGTGACGTTGCGT
TCCTGCGTAGCACCGCTCTGAGCGACGAGCACAGCGAAGTGTACGAGCTGCTGTGCCCGGATAACACCCG
TAAGCCGCTGAACAAGTACAAAGAGTGCAACCTGGGTACCGTTCCGGCTGGCACCGTGGTTACCCGTAAG
ATCAGCGACAAAACCGAAGACATCAACAACTTCCTGATGGAGGCGCAGAAGCGTCAGTGCAAACTGTTCA
GCAGCGCTCACGGCAAGGACCTGATGTTCGACGATAGCACCCTGCAGCTGGCTCTGCTGAGCAGCGAGGT
TGATGCTTTCCTGTACCTGGGTGTGAAACTGTTCCACGCGATGAAGGCTCTGACCGGCGACGCTCACCTG
CCGAGCAAGAACAAAGTGCGTTGGTGCACCATCAACAAGCTGGAAAAGATGAAATGCGACGATTGGAGCG
CGGTTAGCGGTGGCGCGATCGCTTGCACCGAGGCTAGCTGCCCGAAGGGCTGCGTGAAACAGATCCTGAA
GGGCGAAGCGGACGCTGTTAAGCTGGAAGTGCAGTACATGTACGAGGCGCTGATGTGCGGTCTGCTGCCG
GCTGTTGAGGAATACCACAACAAAGACGATTTCGGTCCGTGCAAGACCCCAGGTAGCCCGTACACCGACT
TCGGCACCCTGCGTGCGGTTGCTCTGGTGAAGAAAAGCAACAAAGACATCAACTGGAACAACATCAAGGG
CAAGAAGAGCTGCCACACCGGTGTGGGCGACATCGCTGGCTGGGTTATCCCGGTGAGCCTGATCCGTCGT
CAGAACGATAACAGCGACATCGATAGCTTCTTCGGCGAGAGCTGCGCGCCGGGCAGCGACACCAAAAGCA
ACCTGTGCAAGCTGTGCATCGGTGACCCGAAGAACAGCGCGGCTAACACCAAATGCAGCCTGAGCGACAA
GGAAGCGTACTACGGTAACCAGGGCGCTTTCCGTTGCCTGGTGGAGAAAGGTGACGTTGCTTTCGTGCCG
CACACCGTGGTTTTCGAAAACACCGATGGCAAGAACCCGGCGGTTTGGGCTAAGAACCTGAAAAGCGAAG
ACTTCGAGCTGCTGTGCCTGGATGGTAGCCGTGCGCCGGTGAGCAACTACAAGAGCTGCAAACTGAGCGG
TATCCCGCCGCCGGCTATCGTTACCCGTGAGGAAAGCATCAGCGACGTGGTTCGTATCGTGGCTAACCAG
CAGAGCCTGTACGGTCGTAAAGGCTTCGAGAAGGATATGTTCCAGCTGTTCAGCAGCAACAAGGGTAACA
ACCTGCTGTTCAACGACAACACCCAGTGCCTGATCACCTTCGATCGTGCGCCGAAAGACATCATGGAAGA
TTACTTCGGCAAGCCGTACTACACCACCGTGTACGGCGCGTCCCGCTCCGCTATGTCCTCCGAACTGATT
TCCGCCTGTACCATTAAACACTGCTCGAATTCTTTGGAAGTTTTGTTTCAAGGTCCAACTGCTGCCGCCG
CTGTGAGCAAGGGCGAGGAGCTGTTCACCGGGGTGGTGCCCATCCTGGTCGAGCTGGACGGCGACGTAAA
CGGCCACAAGTTCAGCGTGTCCGGCGAGGGCGAGGGCGATGCCACCTACGGCAAGCTGACCCTGAAGTTC
ATCTGCACCACCGGCAAGCTGCCCGTGCCCTGGCCCACCCTCGTGACCACCCTGACCTACGGCGTGCAGT
GCTTCAGCCGCTACCCCGACCACATGAAGCAGCACGACTTCTTCAAGTCCGCCATGCCCGAAGGCTACGT
CCAGGAGCGCACCATCTTCTTCAAGGACGACGGCAACTACAAGACCCGCGCCGAGGTGAAGTTCGAGGGC
GACACCCTGGTGAACCGCATCGAGCTGAAGGGCATCGACTTCAAGGAGGACGGCAACATCCTGGGGCACA
AGCTGGAGTACAACTACAACAGCCACAACGTCTATATCATGGCCGACAAGCAGAAGAACGGCATCAAGGT
GAACTTCAAGATCCGCCACAACATCGAGGACGGCAGCGTGCAGCTCGCCGACCACTACCAGCAGAACACC
CCCATCGGCGACGGCCCCGTGCTGCTGCCCGACAACCACTACCTGAGCACCCAGTCCAAGCTGAGCAAAG
ACCCCAACGAGAAGCGCGATCACATGGTCCTGCTGGAGTTCGTGACCGCCGCCGGGATCACTCTCGGCAT
GGACGAGCTGTACAAGTCCGGAGGTGGTCACCATCACCATCACCACCATCACCATCACTAATAGAAGCTT
GTCGAGAAGTACTAGAGGATCATAATCAGCCATACCACATTTGTAGAGGTTTTACTTGCTTTAAAAAACC
TCCCACACCTCCCCCTGAACCTGAAACATAAAATGAATGCAATTGTTGTTGTTAACTTGTTTATTGCAGC
TTATAATGGTTACAAATAAAGCAATAGCATCACAAATTTCACAAATAAAGCATTTTTTTCACTGCATTCT
AGTTGTGGTTTGTCCAAACTCATCAATGTATCTTATCATGTCTGGATCTGATCACTGCTTGAGCCTAGGA
GATCCGAACCAGATAAGTGAAATCTAGTTCCAAACTATTTTGTCATTTTTAATTTTCGTATTAGCTTACG
ACGCTACACCCAGTTCCCATCTATTTTGTCACTCTTCCCTAAATAATCCTTAAAAACTCCATTTCCACCC
CTCCCAGTTCCCAACTATTTTGTCCGCCCACAGCGGGGCATTTTTCTTCCTGTTATGTTTTTAATCAAAC
ATCCTGCCAACTCCATGTGACAAACCGTCATCTTCGGCTACTTTTTCTCTGTCACAGAATGAAAATTTTT
CTGTCATCTCTTCGTTATTAATGTTTGTAATTGACTGAATATCAACGCTTATTTGCAGCCTGAATGGCGA
ATGGG
[124 nt withheld, positions 4276-4399]
C
[91 nt withheld, positions 4401-4491]
A
[49 nt withheld, positions 4493-4541]
CCTTTGACGTTGGAGTCCACGTTCTT
[37 nt withheld, positions 4568-4604]
ACCCTATCTCGGTCTATTCTTTTGATTTATAAGGGATTTTGCCGATTTCGGCCTATTGGTTAAAAAATGA
GCTGATTTAACAAAAATTTAACGCGAATTTTAACAAAATATTAACGCTTACAATTTAGGTGGCACTTTTC
GGGGAAATGTGCGCGGAACCCCTATTTGTTTATTTTTCTAAATACATTCAAATATGTATCCGCTCATGAG
ACAATAACCCTGATAAATGCTTCAATAATATTGAAAAAGGAAGAGTATGAGTATTCAACATTTCCGTGTC
GCCCTTATTCCCTTTTTTGCGGCATTTTGCCTTCCTGTTTTTGCTCACCCAGAAACGCTGGTGAAAGTAA
AAGATGCTGAAGATCAGTTGGGTGCACGAGTGGGTTACATCGAACTGGATCTCAACAGCGGTAAGATCCT
TGAGAGTTTTCGCCCCGAAGAACGTTTTCCAATGATGAGCACTTTTAAAGTTCTGCTATGTGGCGCGGTA
TTATCCCGTATTGACGCCGGGCAAGAGCAACTCGGTCGCCGCATACACTATTCTCAGAATGACTTGGTTG
AGTACTCACCAGTCACAGAAAAGCATCTTACGGATGGCATGACAGTAAGAGAATTATGCAGTGCTGCCAT
AACCATGAGTGATAACACTGCGGCCAACTTACTTCTGACAACGATCGGAGGACCGAAGGAGCTAACCGCT
TTTTTGCACAACATGGGGGATCATGTAACTCGCCTTGATCGTTGGGAACCGGAGCTGAATGAAGCCATAC
CAAACGACGAGCGTGACACCACGATGCCTGTAGCAATGGCAACAACGTTGCGCAAACTATTAACTGGCGA
ACTACTTACTCTAGCTTCCCGGCAACAATTAATAGACTGGATGGAGGCGGATAAAGTTGCAGGACCACTT
CTGCGCTCGGCCCTTCCGGCTGGCTGGTTTATTGCTGATAAATCTGGAGCCGGTGAGCGTGGGTCTCGCG
GTATCATTGCAGCACTGGGGCCAGATGGTAAGCCCTCCCGTATCGTAGTTATCTACACGACGGGGAGTCA
GGCAACTATGGATGAACGAAATAGACAGATCGCTGAGATAGGTGCCTCACTGATTAAGCATTGGTAACTG
TCAGACCAAGTTTACTCATATATACTTTAGATTGATTTAAAACTTCATTTTTAATTTAAAAGGATCTAGG
TGAAGATCCTTTTTGATAATCTCATGACCAAAATCCCTTAACGTGAGTTTTCGTTCCACTGAGCGTCAGA
CCCCGTAGAAAAGATCAAAGGATCTTCTTGAGATCCTTTTTTTCTGCGCGTAATCTGCTGCTTGCAAACA
AAAAAACCACCGCTACCAGCGGTGGTTTGTTTGCCGGATCAAGAGCTACCAACTCTTTTTCCGAAGGTAA
CTGGCTTCAGCAGAGCGCAGATACCAAATACTGTTCTTCTAGTGTAGCCGTAGTTAGGCCACCACTTCAA
GAACTCTGTAGCACCGCCTACATACCTCGCTCTGCTAATCCTGTTACCAGTGGCTGCTGCCAGTGGCGAT
AAGTCGTGTCTTACCGGGTTGGACTCAAGACGATAGTTACCGGATAAGGCGCAGCGGTCGGGCTGAACGG
GGGGTTCGTGCACACAGCCCAGCTTGGAGCGAACGACCTACACCGAACTGAGATACCTACAGCGTGAGCT
ATGAGAAAGCGCCACGCTTCCCGAAGGGAGAAAGGCGGACAGGTATCCGGTAAGCGGCAGGGTCGGAACA
GGAGAGCGCACGAGGGAGCTTCCAGGGGGAAACGCCTGGTATCTTTATAGTCCTGTCGGGTTTCGCCACC
TCTGACTTGAGCGTCGATTTTTGTGATGCTCGTCAGGGGGGCGGAGCCTATGGAAAAACGCCAGCAACGC
GGCCTTTTTACGGTTCCTGGCCTTTTGCTGGCCTTTTGCTCACATGTTCTTTCCTGCGTTATCCCCTGAT
TCTGTGGATAACCGTATTACCGCCTTTGAGTGAGCTGATACCGCTCGCCGCAGCCGAACGACCGAGCGCA
GCGAGTCAGTGAGCGAGGAAGCGGAAGAGCGCCTGATGCGGTATTTTCTCCTTACGCATCTGTGCGGTAT
TTCACACCGCATAGACCAGCCGCGTAACCTGGCAAAATCGGTTACGGTTGAGTAATAAATGGATGCCCTG
CGTAAGCGGGTGTGGGCGGACAATAAAGTCTTAAACTGAACAAAATAGATCTAAACTATGACAATAAAGT
CTTAAACTAGACAGAATAGTTGTAAACTGAAATCAGTCCAGTTATGCTGTGAAAAAGCATACTGGACTTT
TGTTATGGCTAAAGCAAACTCTTCATTTTCTGAAGTGCAAATTGCCCGTCGTATTAAAGAGGGGCGTGGC
CAAGGGCATGGTAAAGACTATATTCGCGGCGTTGTGACAATTTACCGAACAACTCCGCGGCCGGGAAGCC
GATCTCGGCTTGAACGAATTGTTAGGTGGCGGTACTTGGGTCGATATCAAAGTGCATCACTTCTTCCCGT
ATGCCCAACTTTGTATAGAGAGCCACTGCGGGATCGTCACCGTAATCTGCTTGCACGTAGATCACATAAG
CACCAAGCGCGTTGGCCTCATGCTTGAGGAGATTGATGAGCGCGGTGGCAATGCCCTGCCTCCGGTGCTC
GCCGGAGACTGCGAGATCATAGATATAGATCTCACTACGCGGCTGCTCAAACTTGGGCAGAACGTAAGCC
GCGAGAGCGCCAACAACCGCTTCTTGGTCGAAGGCAGCAAGCGCGATGAATGTCTTACTACGGAGCAAGT
TCCCGAGGTAATCGGAGTCCGGCTGATGTTGGGAGTAGGTGGCTACGTCTCCGAACTCACGACCGAAAAG
ATCAAGAGCAGCCCGCATGGATTTGACTTGGTCAGGGCCGAGCCTACATGTGCGAATGATGCCCATACTT
GAGCCACCTAACTTTGTTTTAGGGCGACTGCCCTGCTGCGTAACATCGTTGCTGCTCCATAACATCAAAC
ATCGACCCACGGCGTAACGCGCTTGCTGCTTGGATGCCCGAGGCATAGACTGTACAAAAAAACAGTCATA
ACAAGCCATGAAAACCGCCACTGCGCCGTTACCACCGCTGCGTTCGGTCAAGGTTCTGGACCAGTTGCGT
GAGCGCATACGCTACTTGCATTACAGTTTACGAACCGAACAGGCTTATGTCAACTGGGTTCGTGCCTTCA
TCCGTTTCCACGGTGTGCGTCACCCGGCAACCTTGGGCAGCAGCGAAGTCGAGGCATTTCTGTCCTGGCT
GGCGAACGAGCGCAAGGTTTCGGTCTCCACGCATCGTCAGGCATTGGCGGCCTTGCTGTTCTTCTACGGC
AAGGTGCTGTGCACGGATCTGCCCTGGCTTCAGGAGATC
